>Addgene plasmid #116211 | pHAGE-BRAF-Y656D | addgene full sequence | sequence record 250450 | Addgene NGS Result
GTGGAATTGGTTTAACATAACAAATTGGCTGTGGTATATAAAATTATTCATAATGATAGTAGGAGGCTTG
GTAGGTTTAAGAATAGTTTTTGCTGTACTTTCTATAGTGAATAGAGTTAGGCAGGGATATTCACCATTAT
CGTTTCAGACCCACCTCCCAACCCCGAGGGGACCCGACAGGCCCGAAGGAATAGAAGAAGAAGGTGGAGA
GAGAGACAGAGACAGATCCATTCGATTAGTGAACGGATCTCGACGGTATCGCCGAATTCACAAATGGCAG
TATTCATCCACAATTTTAAAAGAAAAGGGGGGATTGGGGGGTACAGTGCAGGGGAAAGAATAGTAGACAT
AATAGCAACAGACATACAAACTAAAGAATTACAAAAACAAATTACAAAAATTCAAAATTTTCGGGTTTAT
TACAGGGACAGCAGAGATCCAGTTTGGACTAGTCGTGAGGCTCCGGTGCCCGTCAGTGGGCAGAGCGCAC
ATCGCCCACAGTCCCCGAGAAGTTGGGGGGAGGGGTCGGCAATTGAACCGGTGCCTAGAGAAGGTGGCGC
GGGGTAAACTGGGAAAGTGATGTCGTGTACTGGCTCCGCCTTTTTCCCGAGGGTGGGGGAGAACCGTATA
TAAGTGCAGTAGTCGCCGTGAACGTTCTTTTTCGCAACGGGTTTGCCGCCAGAACACAGGTAAGTGCCGT
GTGTGGTTCCCGCGGGCCTGGCCTCTTTACGGGTTATGGCCCTTGCGTGCCTTGAATTACTTCCACCTGG
CTGCAGTACGTGATTCTTGATCCCGAGCTTCGGGTTGGAAGTGGGTGGGAGAGTTCGAGGCCTTGCGCTT
AAGGAGCCCCTTCGCCTCGTGCTTGAGTTGAGGCCTGGCCTGGGCGCTGGGGCCGCCGCGTGCGAATCTG
GTGGCACCTTCGCGCCTGTCTCGCTGCTTTCGATAAGTCTCTAGCCATTTAAAATTTTTGATGACCTGCT
GCGACGCTTTTTTTCTGGCAAGATAGTCTTGTAAATGCGGGCCAAGATCTGCACACTGGTATTTCGGTTT
TTGGGGCCGCGGGCGGCGACGGGGCCCGTGCGTCCCAGCGCACATGTTCGGCGAGGCGGGGCCTGCGAGC
GCGGCCACCGAGAATCGGACGGGGGTAGTCTCAAGCTGGCCGGCCTGCTCTGGTGCCTGGCCTCGCGCCG
CCGTGTATCGCCCCGCCCTGGGCGGCAAGGCTGGCCCGGTCGGCACCAGTTGCGTGAGCGGAAAGATGGC
CGCTTCCCGGCCCTGCTGCAGGGAGCTCAAAATGGAGGACGCGGCGCTCGGGAGAGCGGGCGGGTGAGTC
ACCCACACAAAGGAAAAGGGCCTTTCCGTCCTCAGCCGTCGCTTCATGTGACTCCACGGAGTACCGGGCG
CCGTCCAGGCACCTCGATTAGTTCTCGAGCTTTTGGAGTACGTCGTCTTTAGGTTGGGGGGAGGGGTTTT
ATGCGATGGAGTTTCCCCACACTGAGTGGGTGGAGACTGAAGTTAGGCCAGCTTGGCACTTGATGTAATT
CTCCTTGGAATTTGCCCTTTTTGAGTTTGGATCTTGGTTCATTCTCAAGCCTCAGACAGTGGTTCAAAGT
TTTTTTCTTCCATTTCAGGTGTCGTGAAGCGGCCCTGCAGATATCAACAAGTTTGTACAAAAAAGCAGGC
ACCATGGCGGCGCTGAGCGGTGGCGGTGGTGGCGGCGCGGAGCCGGGCCAGGCTCTGTTCAACGGGGACA
TGGAGCCCGAGGCCGGCGCCGGCGCCGGCGCCGCGGCCTCTTCGGCTGCGGACCCTGCCATTCCGGAGGA
GGTGTGGAATATCAAACAAATGATTAAGTTGACACAGGAACATATAGAGGCCCTATTGGACAAATTTGGT
GGGGAGCATAATCCACCATCAATATATCTGGAGGCCTATGAAGAATACACCAGCAAGCTAGATGCACTCC
AACAAAGAGAACAACAGTTATTGGAATCTCTGGGGAACGGAACTGATTTTTCTGTTTCTAGCTCTGCATC
AATGGATACCGTTACATCTTCTTCCTCTTCTAGCCTTTCAGTGCTACCTTCATCTCTTTCAGTTTTTCAA
AATCCCACAGATGTGGCACGGAGCAACCCCAAGTCACCACAAAAACCTATCGTTAGAGTCTTCCTGCCCA
ACAAACAGAGGACAGTGGTACCTGCAAGGTGTGGAGTTACAGTCCGAGACAGTCTAAAGAAAGCACTGAT
GATGAGAGGTCTAATCCCAGAGTGCTGTGCTGTTTACAGAATTCAGGATGGAGAGAAGAAACCAATTGGT
TGGGACACTGATATTTCCTGGCTTACTGGAGAAGAATTGCATGTGGAAGTGTTGGAGAATGTTCCACTTA
CAACACACAACTTTGTACGAAAAACGTTTTTCACCTTAGCATTTTGTGACTTTTGTCGAAAGCTGCTTTT
CCAGGGTTTCCGCTGTCAAACATGTGGTTATAAATTTCACCAGCGTTGTAGTACAGAAGTTCCACTGATG
TGTGTTAATTATGACCAACTTGATTTGCTGTTTGTCTCCAAGTTCTTTGAACACCACCCAATACCACAGG
AAGAGGCGTCCTTAGCAGAGACTGCCCTAACATCTGGATCATCCCCTTCCGCACCCGCCTCGGACTCTAT
TGGGCCCCAAATTCTCACCAGTCCGTCTCCTTCAAAATCCATTCCAATTCCACAGCCCTTCCGACCAGCA
GATGAAGATCATCGAAATCAATTTGGGCAACGAGACCGATCCTCATCAGCTCCCAATGTGCATATAAACA
CAATAGAACCTGTCAATATTGATGACTTGATTAGAGACCAAGGATTTCGTGGTGATGGAGGATCAACCAC
AGGTTTGTCTGCTACCCCCCCTGCCTCATTACCTGGCTCACTAACTAACGTGAAAGCCTTACAGAAATCT
CCAGGACCTCAGCGAGAAAGGAAGTCATCTTCATCCTCAGAAGACAGGAATCGAATGAAAACACTTGGTA
GACGGGACTCGAGTGATGATTGGGAGATTCCTGATGGGCAGATTACAGTGGGACAAAGAATTGGATCTGG
ATCATTTGGAACAGTCTACAAGGGAAAGTGGCATGGTGATGTGGCAGTGAAAATGTTGAATGTGACAGCA
CCTACACCTCAGCAGTTACAAGCCTTCAAAAATGAAGTAGGAGTACTCAGGAAAACACGACATGTGAATA
TCCTACTCTTCATGGGCTATTCCACAAAGCCACAACTGGCTATTGTTACCCAGTGGTGTGAGGGCTCCAG
CTTGTATCACCATCTCCATATCATTGAGACCAAATTTGAGATGATCAAACTTATAGATATTGCACGACAG
ACTGCACAGGGCATGGATTACTTACACGCCAAGTCAATCATCCACAGAGACCTCAAGAGTAATAATATAT
TTCTTCATGAAGACCTCACAGTAAAAATAGGTGATTTTGGTCTAGCTACAGTGAAATCTCGATGGAGTGG
GTCCCATCAGTTTGAACAGTTGTCTGGATCCATTTTGTGGATGGCACCAGAAGTCATCAGAATGCAAGAT
AAAAATCCATACAGCTTTCAGTCAGATGTATATGCATTTGGAATTGTTCTGTATGAATTGATGACTGGAC
AGTTACCTGATTCAAACATCAACAACAGGGACCAGATAATTTTTATGGTGGGACGAGGATACCTGTCTCC
AGATCTCAGTAAGGTACGGAGTAACTGTCCAAAAGCCATGAAGAGATTAATGGCAGAGTGCCTCAAAAAG
AAAAGAGATGAGAGACCACTCTTTCCCCAAATTCTCGCCTCTATTGAGCTGCTGGCCCGCTCATTGCCAA
AAATTCACCGCAGTGCATCAGAACCCTCCTTGAATCGGGCTGGTTTCCAAACAGAGGATTTTAGTCTATA
TGCTTGTGCTTCTCCAAAAACACCCATCCAGGCAGGGGGATATGGTGCGTTTCCTGTCCACTAGAACCCA
GCTTTCTTGTACAAAGTGGTGATATCCAATTAACCCTCACTAAAGGAGAGAAATTGAATTTAGAAATGTG
CCCTATAGTGAGTCGTATTACCACCCAACTTTTCTATACAAAGTGGTTGATATCCAGCACAGTGGCGGCC
GCTCGAGTCTAGAGGGCCCGCGGTTCGAAGGTAAGCCTATCCCTAACCCTCTCCTCGGTCTCGATTCTAC
GCGTACCGGTTAGTAATGAGATCCCTCCCCCCCCCCTAACGTTACTGGCCGAAGCCGCTTGGAATAAGGC
CGGTGTGCGTTTGTCTATATGTTATTTTCCACCATATTGCCGTCTTTTGGCAATGTGAGGGCCCGGAAAC
CTGGCCCTGTCTTCTTGACGAGCATTCCTAGGGGTCTTTCCCCTCTCGCCAAAGGAATGCAAGGTCTGTT
GAATGTCGTGAAGGAAGCAGTTCCTCTGGAAGCTTCTTGAAGACAAACAACGTCTGTAGCGACCCTTTGC
AGGCAGCGGAACCCCCCACCTGGCGACAGGTGCCTCTGCGGCCAAAAGCCACGTGTATAAGATACACCTG
CAAAGGCGGCACAACCCCAGTGCCACGTTGTGAGTTGGATAGTTGTGGAAAGAGTCAAATGGCTCTCCTC
AAGCGTATTCAACAAGGGGCTGAAGGATGCCCAGAAGGTACCCCATTGTATGGGATCTGATCTGGGGCCT
CGGTGCACATGCTTTACATGTGTTTAGTCGAGGTTAAAAAAACGTCTAGGCCCCCCGAACCACGGGGACG
TGGTTTTCCTTTGAAAAACACGATGATAATATGGCCACACATATGACCGAGTACAAGCCCACGGTGCGCC
TCGCCACCCGCGACGACGTCCCCAGGGCCGTACGCACCCTCGCCGCCGCGTTCGCCGACTACCCCGCCAC
GCGCCACACCGTCGATCCGGACCGCCACATCGAGCGGGTCACCGAGCTGCAAGAACTCTTCCTCACGCGC
GTCGGGCTCGACATCGGCAAGGTGTGGGTCGCGGACGACGGCGCCGCGGTGGCGGTCTGGACCACGCCGG
AGAGCGTCGAAGCGGGGGCGGTGTTCGCCGAGATCGGCCCGCGCATGGCCGAGTTGAGCGGTTCCCGGCT
GGCCGCGCAGCAACAGATGGAAGGCCTCCTGGCGCCGCACCGGCCCAAGGAGCCCGCGTGGTTCCTGGCC
ACCGTCGGCGTCTCGCCCGACCACCAGGGCAAGGGTCTGGGCAGCGCCGTCGTGCTCCCCGGAGTGGAGG
CGGCCGAGCGCGCCGGGGTGCCCGCCTTCCTGGAGACCTCCGCGCCCCGCAACCTCCCCTTCTACGAGCG
GCTCGGCTTCACCGTCACCGCCGACGTCGAGGTGCCCGAAGGACCGCGCACCTGGTGCATGACCCGCAAG
CCCGGTGCCTAAATCGATAGATCCTAATCAACCTCTGGATTACAAAATTTGTGAAAGATTGACTGGTATT
CTTAACTATGTTGCTCCTTTTACGCTATGTGGATACGCTGCTTTAATGCCTTTGTATCATGCTATTGCTT
CCCGTATGGCTTTCATTTTCTCCTCCTTGTATAAATCCTGGTTGCTGTCTCTTTATGAGGAGTTGTGGCC
CGTTGTCAGGCAACGTGGCGTGGTGTGCACTGTGTTTGCTGACGCAACCCCCACTGGTTGGGGCATTGCC
ACCACCTGTCAGCTCCTTTCCGGGACTTTCGCTTTCCCCCTCCCTATTGCCACGGCGGAACTCATCGCCG
CCTGCCTTGCCCGCTGCTGGACAGGGGCTCGGCTGTTGGGCACTGACAATTCCGTGGTGTTGTCGGGGAA
ATCATCGTCCTTTCCTTGGCTGCTCGCCTGTGTTGCCACCTGGATTCTGCGCGGGACGTCCTTCTGCTAC
GTCCCTTCGGCCCTCAATCCAGCGGACCTTCCTTCCCGCGGCCTGCTGCCGGCTCTGCGGCCTCTTCCGC
GTCTTCGCCTTCGCCCTCAGACGAGTCGGATCTCCCTTTGGGCCGCCTCCCCGCCTGAGATCCTTTAAGA
CCAATGACTTACAAGGCAGCTGTAGATCTTAGCCACTTTTTAAAAGAAAAGGGGGGACTGGAAGGGCTAA
TTCACTCCCAACGAAGACAAGATCTGCTTTTTGCTTGTACTGGGTCTCTCTGGTTAGACCAGATCTGAGC
CTGGGAGCTCTCTGGCTAACTAGGGAACCCACTGCTTAAGCCTCAATAAAGCTTGCCTTGAGTGCTTCAA
GTAGTGTGTGCCCGTCTGTTGTGTGACTCTGGTAACTAGAGATCCCTCAGACCCTTTTAGTCAGTGTGGA
AAATCTCTAGCAGTAGTAGTTCATGTCATCTTATTATTCAGTATTTATAACTTGCAAAGAAATGAATATC
AGAGAGTGAGAGGCCCGGGTTAATTAAGGAAAGGGCTAGATCATTCTTGAAGACGAAAGGGCCTCGTGAT
ACGCCTATTTTTATAGGTTAATGTCATGATAATAATGGTTTCTTAGACGTCAGGTGGCACTTTTCGGGGA
AATGTGCGCGGAACCCCTATTTGTTTATTTTTCTAAATACATTCAAATATGTATCCGCTCATGAGACAAT
AACCCTGATAAATGCTTCAATAATATTGAAAAAGGAAGAGTATGAGTATTCAACATTTCCGTGTCGCCCT
TATTCCCTTTTTTGCGGCATTTTGCCTTCCTGTTTTTGCTCACCCAGAAACGCTGGTGAAAGTAAAAGAT
GCTGAAGATCAGTTGGGTGCACGAGTGGGTTACATCGAACTGGATCTCAACAGCGGTAAGATCCTTGAGA
GTTTTCGCCCCGAAGAACGTTTTCCAATGATGAGCACTTTTAAAGTTCTGCTATGTGGCGCGGTATTATC
CCGTGTTGACGCCGGGCAAGAGCAACTCGGTCGCCGCATACACTATTCTCAGAATGACTTGGTTGAGTAC
TCACCAGTCACAGAAAAGCATCTTACGGATGGCATGACAGTAAGAGAATTATGCAGTGCTGCCATAACCA
TGAGTGATAACACTGCGGCCAACTTACTTCTGACAACGATCGGAGGACCGAAGGAGCTAACCGCTTTTTT
GCACAACATGGGGGATCATGTAACTCGCCTTGATCGTTGGGAACCGGAGCTGAATGAAGCCATACCAAAC
GACGAGCGTGACACCACGATGCCTGTAGCAATGGCAACAACGTTGCGCAAACTATTAACTGGCGAACTAC
TTACTCTAGCTTCCCGGCAACAATTAATAGACTGGATGGAGGCGGATAAAGTTGCAGGACCACTTCTGCG
CTCGGCCCTTCCGGCTGGCTGGTTTATTGCTGATAAATCTGGAGCCGGTGAGCGTGGGTCTCGCGGTATC
ATTGCAGCACTGGGGCCAGATGGTAAGCCCTCCCGTATCGTAGTTATCTACACGACGGGGAGTCAGGCAA
CTATGGATGAACGAAATAGACAGATCGCTGAGATAGGTGCCTCACTGATTAAGCATTGGTAACTGTCAGA
CCAAGTTTACTCATATATACTTTAGATTGATTTAAAACTTCATTTTTAATTTAAAAGGATCTAGGTGAAG
ATCCTTTTTGATAATCTCATGACCAAAATCCCTTAACGTGAGTTTTCGTTCCACTGAGCGTCAGACCCCG
TAGAAAAGATCAAAGGATCTTCTTGAGATCCTTTTTTTCTGCGCGTAATCTGCTGCTTGCAAACAAAAAA
ACCACCGCTACCAGCGGTGGTTTGTTTGCCGGATCAAGAGCTACCAACTCTTTTTCCGAAGGTAACTGGC
TTCAGCAGAGCGCAGATACCAAATACTGTTCTTCTAGTGTAGCCGTAGTTAGGCCACCACTTCAAGAACT
CTGTAGCACCGCCTACATACCTCGCTCTGCTAATCCTGTTACCAGTGGCTGCTGCCAGTGGCGATAAGTC
GTGTCTTACCGGGTTGGACTCAAGACGATAGTTACCGGATAAGGCGCAGCGGTCGGGCTGAACGGGGGGT
TCGTGCACACAGCCCAGCTTGGAGCGAACGACCTACACCGAACTGAGATACCTACAGCGTGAGCTATGAG
AAAGCGCCACGCTTCCCGAAGGGAGAAAGGCGGACAGGTATCCGGTAAGCGGCAGGGTCGGAACAGGAGA
GCGCACGAGGGAGCTTCCAGGGGGAAACGCCTGGTATCTTTATAGTCCTGTCGGGTTTCGCCACCTCTGA
CTTGAGCGTCGATTTTTGTGATGCTCGTCAGGGGGGCGGAGCCTATGGAAAAACGCCAGCAACGCGGCCT
TTTTACGGTTCCTGGCCTTTTGCTGGCCTTTTGCTCACATGTTCTTTCCTGCGTTATCCCCTGATTCTGT
GGATAACCGTATTACCGCCTTTGAGTGAGCTGATACCGCTCGCCGCAGCCGAACGACCGAGCGCAGCGAG
TCAGTGAGCGAGGAAGCGGAAGAGCGCCCAATACGCAAACCGCCTCTCCCCGCGCGTTGGCCGATTCATT
AATGCAGCAAGCTCATGGCTGACTAATTTTTTTTATTTATGCAGAGGCCGAGGCCGCCTCGGCCTCTGAG
CTATTCCAGAAGTAGTGAGGAGGCTTTTTTGGAGGCCTAGGCTTTTGCAAAAAGCTCCCCGTGGCACGAC
AGGTTTCCCGACTGGAAAGCGGGCAGTGAGCGCAACGCAATTAATGTGAGTTAGCTCACTCATTAGGCAC
CCCAGGCTTTACACTTTATGCTTCCGGCTCGTATGTTGTGTGGAATTGTGAGCGGATAACAATTTCACAC
AGGAAACAGCTATGACATGATTACGAATTTCACAAATAAAGCATTTTTTTCACTGCATTCTAGTTGTGGT
TTGTCCAAACTCATCAATGTATCTTATCATGTCTGGATCAACTGGATAACTCAAGCTAACCAAAATCATC
CCAAACTTCCCACCCCATACCCTATTACCACTGCCAATTACCTGTGGTTTCATTTACTCTAAACCTGTGA
TTCCTCTGAATTATTTTCATTTTAAAGAAATTGTATTTGTTAAATATGTACTACAAACTTAGTAGTTGGA
AGGGCTAATTCACTCCCAAAGAAGACAAGATATCCTTGATCTGTGGATCTACCACACACAAGGCTACTTC
CCTGATTAGCAGAACTACACACCAGGGCCAGGGGTCAGATATCCACTGACCTTTGGATGGTGCTACAAGC
TAGTACCAGTTGAGCCAGATAAGGTAGAAGAGGCCAATAAAGGAGAGAACACCAGCTTGTTACACCCTGT
GAGCCTGCATGGGATGGATGACCCGGAGAGAGAAGTGTTAGAGTGGAGGTTTGACAGCCGCCTAGCATTT
CATCACGTGGCCCGAGAGCTGCATCCGGAGTACTTCAAGAACTGCTGATATCGAGCTTGCTACAAGGGAC
TTTCCGCTGGGGACTTTCCAGGGAGGCGTGGCCTGGGCGGGACTGGGGAGTGGCGAGCCCTCAGATCCTG
CATATAAGCAGCTGCTTTTTGCCTGTACTGGGTCTCTCTGGTTAGACCAGATCTGAGCCTGGGAGCTCTC
TGGCTAACTAGGGAACCCACTGCTTAAGCCTCAATAAAGCTTGCCTTGAGTGCTTCAAGTAGTGTGTGCC
CGTCTGTTGTGTGACTCTGGTAACTAGAGATCCCTCAGACCCTTTTAGTCAGTGTGGAAAATCTCTAGCA
GTGGCGCCCGAACAGGGACTTGAAAGCGAAAGGGAAACCAGAGGAGCTCTCTCGACGCAGGACTCGGCTT
GCTGAAGCGCGCACGGCAAGAGGCGAGGGGCGGCGACTGGTGAGTACGCCAAAAATTTTGACTAGCGGAG
GCTAGAAGGAGAGAGATGGGTGCGAGAGCGTCAGTATTAAGCGGGGGAGAATTAGATCGCGATGGGAAAA
AATTCGGTTAAGGCCAGGGGGAAAGAAAAAATATAAATTAAAACATATAGTATGGGCAAGCAGGGAGCTA
GAACGATTCGCAGTTAATCCTGGCCTGTTAGAAACATCAGAAGGCTGTAGACAAATACTGGGACAGCTAC
AACCATCCCTTCAGACAGGATCAGAAGAACTTAGATCATTATATAATACAGTAGCAACCCTCTATTGTGT
GCATCAAAGGATAGAGATAAAAGACACCAAGGAAGCTTTAGACAAGATAGAGGAAGAGCAAAACAAAAGT
AAGACCACCGCACAGCAAGCGGCCGGCCGCTGATCTTCAGACCTGGAGGAGGAGATATGAGGGACAATTG
GAGAAGTGAATTATATAAATATAAAGTAGTAAAAATTGAACCATTAGGAGTAGCACCCACCAAGGCAAAG
AGAAGAGTGGTGCAGAGAGAAAAAAGAGCAGTGGGAATAGGAGCTTTGTTCCTTGGGTTCTTGGGAGCAG
CAGGAAGCACTATGGGCGCAGCGTCAATGACGCTGACGGTACAGGCCAGACAATTATTGTCTGGTATAGT
GCAGCAGCAGAACAATTTGCTGAGGGCTATTGAGGCGCAACAGCATCTGTTGCAACTCACAGTCTGGGGC
ATCAAGCAGCTCCAGGCAAGAATCCTGGCTGTGGAAAGATACCTAAAGGATCAACAGCTCCTGGGGATTT
GGGGTTGCTCTGGAAAACTCATTTGCACCACTGCTGTGCCTTGGAATGCTAGTTGGAGTAATAAATCTCT
GGAACAGATTTGGAATCACACGACCTGGATGGAGTGGGACAGAGAAATTAACAATTACACAAGCTTAATA
CACTCCTTAATTGAAGAATCGCAAAACCAGCAAGAAAAGAATGAACAAGAATTATTGGAATTAGATAAAT
GGGCAAGTTT
Features (pLannotate 1.2.2; 30 found; start..end, strand, type, name):
    149..249     +  CDS            Rev (fragment): human immunodeficiency virus 1 (HIV-1) Rev protein; rev; enhances nuclear export of unspliced and incompletely spliced viral mRNAs
    294..411     +  misc_feature   cPPT/CTS: central polypurine tract and central termination sequence of HIV-1
    459..1637    +  promoter       EF-1α promoter: strong constitutive promoter for human elongation factor EF-1α
   1658..1678    +  protein_bind   attB1: mutant version of attB; core recombination site for the Gateway® BP reaction BP Clonase™
   1684..3981    +  CDS            BRAF: BRAF_HUMAN - Also known as BRAF1, RAFB1. Experimental evidence at protein level: Swiss-Prot protein existence level 1. Protein kinase involved in the transduction of mitogenic signals from the cell membrane to the nucleus (Probable). Phosphorylates MAP2K1, and thereby activates the MAP kinase signal transduction pathway (PubMed:21441910, PubMed:29433126). May play a role in the postsynaptic responses of hippocampal neurons (PubMed:1508179). From Homo sapiens (Human).
   3986..4010    -  protein_bind   attB2: mutant version of attB; recombination site for the Gateway® BP reaction BP Clonase™
   4018..4036    +  promoter       T3 promoter: promoter for bacteriophage T3 RNA polymerase
   4062..4080    -  promoter       T7 promoter: promoter for bacteriophage T7 RNA polymerase
   4086..4104    -  protein_bind   attB4 (fragment): mutant version of attB; core recombination site for the Gateway® BP reaction BP Clonase™
   4160..4201    +  CDS            V5 tag: epitope tag from simian virus 5
   4327..4789    +  misc_feature   IRES: internal ribosome entry site (IRES) of the encephalomyocarditis virus (EMCV)
   4803..5400    +  CDS            PuroR (fragment): puromycin N-acetyltransferase; pac from Streptomyces; confers resistance to puromycin
   5416..6004    +  misc_feature   WPRE: woodchuck hepatitis virus posttranscriptional regulatory element
   6012..6077    +  CDS            nef (fragment): NEF_HV1Z2 - Experimental evidence at protein level: Swiss-Prot protein existence level 1. Extracellular Nef protein targets CD4(+) T-lymphocytes for apoptosis by interacting with CXCR4 surface receptors. From Human immunodeficiency virus type 1 group M subtype D (isolate Z2/CDC-Z34) (HIV-1).
   6079..6312    +  LTR            3' LTR (ΔU3): self-inactivating 3' long terminal repeat (LTR) from HIV-1
   6517..6621    +  promoter       AmpR promoter: bla
   6622..7482    +  CDS            AmpR: β-lactamase; bla; confers resistance to ampicillin, carbenicillin, and related antibiotics
   7653..8241    +  rep_origin     ori: high-copy-number ColE1/pMB1/pBR322/pUC origin of replication
   8424..8478    +  CDS            lacI (fragment): lac repressor; lacI; The lac repressor binds to the lac operator to inhibit transcription in E. coli. This inhibition can be relieved by adding lactose or isopropyl-β-D-thiogalactopyranoside (IPTG).
   8484..8577    +  rep_origin     SV40 ori (fragment): SV40 origin of replication
   8602..8639    +  CDS            lacI (fragment): lac repressor; lacI; The lac repressor binds to the lac operator to inhibit transcription in E. coli. This inhibition can be relieved by adding lactose or isopropyl-β-D-thiogalactopyranoside (IPTG).
   8652..8673    +  protein_bind   CAP binding site: CAP binding activates transcription in the presence of cAMP. E. coli catabolite activator protein
   8688..8718    +  promoter       lac promoter: promoter for the E. coli lac operon
   8722..8744    +  protein_bind   lac operator (fragment): The lac repressor binds to the lac operator to inhibit transcription in E. coli. This inhibition can be relieved by adding lactose or isopropyl-β-D-thiogalactopyranoside (IPTG). lac repressor encoded by lacI
   8776..8859    +  polyA_signal   SV40 poly(A) signal (fragment): SV40 polyadenylation signal
   9026..9355    +  CDS            nef (fragment): NEF_HV1BR - Experimental evidence at protein level: Swiss-Prot protein existence level 1. Extracellular Nef protein targets CD4(+) T-lymphocytes for apoptosis by interacting with CXCR4 surface receptors (PubMed:14990729). From Human immunodeficiency virus type 1 group M subtype B (isolate BRU/LAI) (HIV-1).
   9403..9660    +  LTR            5' LTR (truncated): truncated 5' long terminal repeat (LTR) from HIV-1
   9707..9832    +  misc_feature   HIV-1 Ψ: packaging signal of human immunodeficiency virus type 1
   9816..10154   +  CDS            HIV-1 gag (fragment): gag protein from human immunodeficiency virus 1; gag
  10329..10562   +  misc_feature   RRE: The Rev response element (RRE) of HIV-1 allows for Rev-dependent mRNA export from the nucleus to the cytoplasm.
