[The description below was written by a language model from this plasmid's Addgene catalogue record and pLannotate feature annotations shown in this document.]
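Description:
pHAGE-BRAF-Y656D is an HIV-1-based lentiviral expression plasmid of about 10.8 kb, built on the pHAGE backbone, that carries human BRAF with the Y656D substitution. It is maintained in E. coli through a high-copy ColE1/pUC-type origin and an ampicillin resistance gene (β-lactamase). The viral framework comprises a truncated 5' LTR, the Ψ packaging signal with an adjoining gag fragment, the Rev response element, the central polypurine tract/termination sequence, and a self-inactivating ΔU3 3' LTR. These elements allow the transcript to be packaged, reverse transcribed and integrated once helper functions are supplied in trans, while the U3 deletion leaves the integrated provirus without LTR promoter activity. Short annotated fragments of rev, nef, lacI, the SV40 origin and the SV40 poly(A) signal appear to be backbone remnants rather than functional units.

The BRAF open reading frame was inserted by Gateway cloning and lies between attB1 and attB2 sites, directly downstream of the strong constitutive human EF-1α promoter. Downstream of attB2 are T3 and T7 promoter sequences, an attB4 fragment and a V5 epitope tag. The record does not indicate whether the V5 tag is translated in frame with BRAF, so a fusion should not be assumed. An EMCV IRES then drives translation of puromycin N-acetyltransferase from the same transcript, which links puromycin selection of transduced mammalian cells to transgene expression. A WPRE ahead of the 3' LTR enhances transcript stability and expression. The construct is intended for stable lentiviral expression of this BRAF variant and comes from a collection built to functionally annotate somatic cancer mutations.
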