Addgene plasmid #116211: pHAGE-BRAF-Y656D
Purpose: Lentiviral expression of BRAF Y656D
Depositing lab: Gordon Mills & Kenneth Scott. Depositing organization: Baylor College of Medicine. Publication: Systematic Functional Annotation of Somatic Mutations in Cancer. Ng PK, Li J, Jeong KJ, Shao S, Chen H, Tsang YH, Sengupta S, Wang Z, Bhavana VH, Tran R, Soewito S, Minussi DC, Moreno D, Kong K, Dogruluk T, Lu H, Gao J, Tokheim C, Zhou DC, Johnson AM, Zeng J, Ip CKM, Ju Z, Wester M, Yu S, Li Y, Vellano CP, Schultz N, Karchin R, Ding L, Lu Y, Cheung LWT, Chen K, Shaw KR, Meric-Bernstam F, Scott KL, Yi S, Sahni N, Liang H, Mills GB. Cancer Cell. 2018 Mar 12;33(3):450-462.e10. doi: 10.1016/j.ccell.2018.01.021. PubMed 29533785.
Backbone
  Vector backbone: pHAGE
  Vector type: Lentiviral
Growth in bacteria
  Bacterial resistance: Ampicillin, 100 μg/mL
  Growth temperature: 37°C
  Growth strain: Stbl3
  Copy number: High Copy
Gene/Insert
  Gene/Insert name: BRAF
  Species: H. sapiens (human)
  Mutation: Y656D
  Entrez Gene: BRAF (a.k.a. B-RAF1, B-raf, BRAF-1, BRAF1, NS7, RAFB1)
  Cloning method: Gateway Cloning
Terms and licenses: Academic/Nonprofit Terms; Industry Terms: Not Available to Industry
How to cite: pHAGE-BRAF-Y656D was a gift from Gordon Mills & Kenneth Scott (Addgene plasmid # 116211 ; http://n2t.net/addgene:116211 ; RRID:Addgene_116211)
