>Addgene plasmid #116211 | pHAGE-BRAF-Y656D | depositor partial sequence | sequence record 219084 | insert
ATGGCGGCGCTGAGCGGTGGCGGTGGTGGCGGCGCGGAGCCGGGCCAGGCTCTGTTCAACGGGGACATGG
AGCCCGAGGCCGGCGCCGGCGCCGGCGCCGCGGCCTCTTCGGCTGCGGACCCTGCCATTCCGGAGGAGGT
GTGGAATATCAAACAAATGATTAAGTTGACACAGGAACATATAGAGGCCCTATTGGACAAATTTGGTGGG
GAGCATAATCCACCATCAATATATCTGGAGGCCTATGAAGAATACACCAGCAAGCTAGATGCACTCCAAC
AAAGAGAACAACAGTTATTGGAATCTCTGGGGAACGGAACTGATTTTTCTGTTTCTAGCTCTGCATCAAT
GGATACCGTTACATCTTCTTCCTCTTCTAGCCTTTCAGTGCTACCTTCATCTCTTTCAGTTTTTCAAAAT
CCCACAGATGTGGCACGGAGCAACCCCAAGTCACCACAAAAACCTATCGTTAGAGTCTTCCTGCCCAACA
AACAGAGGACAGTGGTACCTGCAAGGTGTGGAGTTACAGTCCGAGACAGTCTAAAGAAAGCACTGATGAT
GAGAGGTCTAATCCCAGAGTGCTGTGCTGTTTACAGAATTCAGGATGGAGAGAAGAAACCAATTGGTTGG
GACACTGATATTTCCTGGCTTACTGGAGAAGAATTGCATGTGGAAGTGTTGGAGAATGTTCCACTTACAA
CACACAACTTTGTACGAAAAACGTTTTTCACCTTAGCATTTTGTGACTTTTGTCGAAAGCTGCTTTTCCA
GGGTTTCCGCTGTCAAACATGTGGTTATAAATTTCACCAGCGTTGTAGTACAGAAGTTCCACTGATGTGT
GTTAATTATGACCAACTTGATTTGCTGTTTGTCTCCAAGTTCTTTGAACACCACCCAATACCACAGGAAG
AGGCGTCCTTAGCAGAGACTGCCCTAACATCTGGATCATCCCCTTCCGCACCCGCCTCGGACTCTATTGG
GCCCCAAATTCTCACCAGTCCGTCTCCTTCAAAATCCATTCCAATTCCACAGCCCTTCCGACCAGCAGAT
GAAGATCATCGAAATCAATTTGGGCAACGAGACCGATCCTCATCAGCTCCCAATGTGCATATAAACACAA
TAGAACCTGTCAATATTGATGACTTGATTAGAGACCAAGGATTTCGTGGTGATGGAGGATCAACCACAGG
TTTGTCTGCTACCCCCCCTGCCTCATTACCTGGCTCACTAACTAACGTGAAAGCCTTACAGAAATCTCCA
GGACCTCAGCGAGAAAGGAAGTCATCTTCATCCTCAGAAGACAGGAATCGAATGAAAACACTTGGTAGAC
GGGACTCGAGTGATGATTGGGAGATTCCTGATGGGCAGATTACAGTGGGACAAAGAATTGGATCTGGATC
ATTTGGAACAGTCTACAAGGGAAAGTGGCATGGTGATGTGGCAGTGAAAATGTTGAATGTGACAGCACCT
ACACCTCAGCAGTTACAAGCCTTCAAAAATGAAGTAGGAGTACTCAGGAAAACACGACATGTGAATATCC
TACTCTTCATGGGCTATTCCACAAAGCCACAACTGGCTATTGTTACCCAGTGGTGTGAGGGCTCCAGCTT
GTATCACCATCTCCATATCATTGAGACCAAATTTGAGATGATCAAACTTATAGATATTGCACGACAGACT
GCACAGGGCATGGATTACTTACACGCCAAGTCAATCATCCACAGAGACCTCAAGAGTAATAATATATTTC
TTCATGAAGACCTCACAGTAAAAATAGGTGATTTTGGTCTAGCTACAGTGAAATCTCGATGGAGTGGGTC
CCATCAGTTTGAACAGTTGTCTGGATCCATTTTGTGGATGGCACCAGAAGTCATCAGAATGCAAGATAAA
AATCCATACAGCTTTCAGTCAGATGTATATGCATTTGGAATTGTTCTGTATGAATTGATGACTGGACAGT
TACCTGATTCAAACATCAACAACAGGGACCAGATAATTTTTATGGTGGGACGAGGATACCTGTCTCCAGA
TCTCAGTAAGGTACGGAGTAACTGTCCAAAAGCCATGAAGAGATTAATGGCAGAGTGCCTCAAAAAGAAA
AGAGATGAGAGACCACTCTTTCCCCAAATTCTCGCCTCTATTGAGCTGCTGGCCCGCTCATTGCCAAAAA
TTCACCGCAGTGCATCAGAACCCTCCTTGAATCGGGCTGGTTTCCAAACAGAGGATTTTAGTCTATATGC
TTGTGCTTCTCCAAAAACACCCATCCAGGCAGGGGGATATGGTGCGTTTCCTGTCCACTAG
